Addgene plasmid #210929: pFBOH-MHL_TLE4:474-773
Purpose: Insect expression of human TLE4 fragment I474 to Y773. N-terminal 6X His tag with TEV cleavage.
Depositing lab: Cheryl Arrowsmith. Depositing organization: University of Toronto. Publication: A Target Class Ligandability Evaluation of WD40 Repeat-Containing Proteins. Ackloo S, Li F, Szewczyk M, Seitova A, Loppnau P, Zeng H, Xu J, Ahmad S, Arnautova YA, Baghaie AJ, Beldar S, Bolotokova A, Centrella PA, Chau I, Clark MA, Cuozzo JW, Dehghani-Tafti S, Disch JS, Dong A, Dumas A, Feng JA, Ghiabi P, Gibson E, Gilmer J, Goldman B, Green SR, Guie MA, Guilinger JP, Harms N, Herasymenko O, Houliston S, Hutchinson A, Kearnes S, Keefe AD, Kimani SW, Kramer T, Kutera M, Kwak HA, Lento C, Li Y, Liu J, Loup J, Machado RAC, Mulhern CJ, Perveen S, Righetto GL, Riley P, Shrestha S, Sigel EA, Silva M, Sintchak MD, Slakman BL, Taylor RD, Thompson J, Torng W, Underkoffler C, von Rechenberg M, Walsh RT, Watson I, Wilson DJ, Wolf E, Yadav M, Yazdi AK, Zhang J, Zhang Y, Santhakumar V, Edwards AM, Barsyte-Lovejoy D, Schapira M, Brown PJ, Halabelian L, Arrowsmith CH. J Med Chem. 2025 Jan 23;68(2):1092-1112. doi: 10.1021/acs.jmedchem.4c02010. Epub 2024 Nov 4. PubMed 39495097.
Backbone
  Vector backbone: pFBOH-MHL
  Backbone manufacturer: pFASTBac1 Modified
  Vector type: Insect Expression
  Selectable markers: Gentamicin
Growth in bacteria
  Bacterial resistance: Ampicillin, 100 μg/mL
  Growth temperature: 37°C
  Growth strain: DH5alpha
  Copy number: High Copy
Gene/Insert
  Gene/Insert name: TLE4:I474-Y773
  Species: H. sapiens (human)
  Insert size (bp): 900
  Mutation: wild type
  Entrez Gene: TLE4 (a.k.a. BCE-1, BCE1, E(spI), E(spl), ESG, ESG4, GRG4, Grg-4)
  Promoter: Polyhedrin
  Tag / fusion protein: MHHHHHHSSGRENLYFQG (N terminal on insert)
  Cloning method: Ligation Independent Cloning
  Sequencing primers: 5′ tattccggattattcataccg; 3′ ctctacaaatgtggtatggc
Resource information
  A portion of this plasmid was derived from a plasmid made by: Mammalian Gene Collection (BC059405)
Terms and licenses: Academic/Nonprofit Terms; Industry Terms: Not Available to Industry
Depositor comments: 5' Cloning Site: BseRI (destroyed), 3' Cloning Site: BseRI (destroyed).
How to cite: pFBOH-MHL_TLE4:474-773 was a gift from Cheryl Arrowsmith (Addgene plasmid # 210929 ; http://n2t.net/addgene:210929 ; RRID:Addgene_210929)
