[The description below was written by a language model from this plasmid's Addgene catalogue record and pLannotate feature annotations shown in this document.]
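Description:
pFBOH-MHL_TLE4:474-773 is a baculovirus transfer (donor) plasmid for insect-cell expression, built on pFBOH-MHL, a modified pFastBac1 backbone. In E. coli it is maintained as a high-copy plasmid through a ColE1/pUC-type origin and selected with ampicillin via the β-lactamase gene. An f1 origin and a fragment of the pBR322 bom region are also present. The expression cassette and a gentamicin acetyltransferase gene lie between the Tn7R and Tn7L ends of a mini-Tn7 element. In pFastBac-type systems this arrangement allows site-specific transposition of the cassette into a baculovirus shuttle genome (bacmid), with gentamicin resistance marking the transposed segment. The resulting recombinant bacmid is then used to generate virus for infecting insect cells.

The payload is a roughly 900 bp wild-type fragment of human TLE4 encoding residues I474 to Y773, derived from a Mammalian Gene Collection clone and inserted by ligation-independent cloning at BseRI sites that were destroyed in the process. The automated annotation labels this region by similarity to rat Tle4, reflecting conservation between the orthologues rather than a different insert. TLE4 is a Groucho-family transcriptional corepressor. Transcription is driven by the strong, very late polyhedrin promoter of Autographa californica nucleopolyhedrovirus and terminated by an SV40 polyadenylation signal. The protein carries an N-terminal 6xHis tag followed by a TEV protease recognition site, so it can be purified by metal-affinity chromatography and the tag then removed. The associated publication evaluates the ligandability of WD40 repeat-containing proteins, consistent with use of this construct to produce recombinant TLE4 domain protein for biochemical, structural or ligand-screening work.
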