Features (pLannotate 1.2.2; 16 found; start..end, strand, type, name):
     75..299     -  mobile_element Tn7R: mini-Tn7 element (right end of the Tn7 transposon) Tn7
    366..899     -  CDS            GmR: gentamycin acetyltransferase; aacC1; confers resistance to gentamycin
   1069..1097    -  promoter       Pc promoter: intI1 (promoter lies within the coding sequence); class 1 integron promoter
   1075..1422    -  CDS            YPR2_ECOLX (fragment): Protein predicted: Swiss-Prot protein existence level 4. From Escherichia coli.
   1449..1540    +  promoter       polyhedrin promoter: polh from Autographa californica; promoter for the baculovirus polyhedrin gene
   1597..1615    +  CDS            capTEV™ (fragment): composite tag for in vivo biotinylation, TEV protease cleavage, and 6xHis tagging
   1647..2549    +  CDS            Tle4 (fragment): TLE4_RAT - Also known as Esp2, Grg4. Experimental evidence at protein level: Swiss-Prot protein existence level 1. Transcriptional corepressor that binds to a number of transcription factors. Inhibits the transcriptional activation mediated by PAX5, and by CTNNB1 and TCF family members in Wnt signaling. The effects of full-length TLE family members may be modulated by association with dominant-negative AES. Essential for the transcriptional repressor activity of SIX3 during retina and lens development and for SIX3 transcriptional auto-repression (By similarity). From Rattus norvegicus (Rat).
   2581..2664    +  CDS            large T antigen (fragment): large T antigen from SV40 (simian virus 40)
   2687..2821    +  polyA_signal   SV40 poly(A) signal: SV40 polyadenylation signal
   2850..3015    -  mobile_element Tn7L: mini-Tn7 element (left end of the Tn7 transposon) Tn7
   3178..3194    +  CDS            lacZα (fragment): LacZα fragment of β-galactosidase; lacZ fragment
   3199..3653    +  rep_origin     f1 ori (sequence partly withheld): f1 bacteriophage origin of replication; arrow indicates direction of (+) strand synthesis
   3679..3783    +  promoter       AmpR promoter: bla
   3784..4644    +  CDS            AmpR: β-lactamase; bla; confers resistance to ampicillin, carbenicillin, and related antibiotics
   4815..5403    +  rep_origin     ori: high-copy-number ColE1/pMB1/pBR322/pUC origin of replication
   5589..7       -  misc_feature   bom (fragment) (across the origin): basis of mobility region from pBR322
>Addgene plasmid #210929 | pFBOH-MHL_TLE4:474-773 | addgene full sequence | sequence record 426220 | Addgene NGS Result
CCGCATAGACCAGCCGCGTAACCTGGCAAAATCGGTTACGGTTGAGTAATAAATGGATGCCCTGCGTAAG
CGGGTGTGGGCGGACAATAAAGTCTTAAACTGAACAAAATAGATCTAAACTATGACAATAAAGTCTTAAA
CTAGACAGAATAGTTGTAAACTGAAATCAGTCCAGTTATGCTGTGAAAAAGCATACTGGACTTTTGTTAT
GGCTAAAGCAAACTCTTCATTTTCTGAAGTGCAAATTGCCCGTCGTATTAAAGAGGGGCGTGGCCAAGGG
CATGGTAAAGACTATATTCGCGGCGTTGTGACAATTTACCGAACAACTCCGCGGCCGGGAAGCCGATCTC
GGCTTGAACGAATTGTTAGGTGGCGGTACTTGGGTCGATATCAAAGTGCATCACTTCTTCCCGTATGCCC
AACTTTGTATAGAGAGCCACTGCGGGATCGTCACCGTAATCTGCTTGCACGTAGATCACATAAGCACCAA
GCGCGTTGGCCTCATGCTTGAGCAGATTGATGAGCGCGGTGGCAATGCCCTGCCTCCGGTGCTCGCCGGA
GACTGCGAGATCATAGATATAGATCTCACTACGCGGCTGCTCAAACTTGGGCAGAACGTAAGCCGCGAGA
GCGCCAACAACCGCTTCTTGGTCGAAGGCAGCAAGCGCGATGAATGTCTTACTACGGAGCAAGTTCCCGA
GGTAATCGGAGTCCGGCTGATGTTGGGAGTAGGTGGCTACGTCTCCGAACTCACGACCGAAAAGATCAAG
AGCAGCCCGCATGGATTTGACTTGGTCAGGGCCGAGCCTACATGTGCGAATGATGCCCATACTTGAGCCA
CCTAACTTTGTTTTAGGGCGACTGCCCTGCTGCGTAACATCGTTGCTGCTCCATAACATCAAACATCGAC
CCACGGCGTAACGCGCTTGCTGCTTGGATGCCCGAGGCATAGACTGTACAAAAAAACAGTCATAACAAGC
CATGAAAACCGCCACTGCGCCGTTACCACCGCTGCGTTCGGTCAAGGTTCTGGACCAGTTGCGTGAGCGC
ATACGCTACTTGCATTACAGTTTACGAACCGAACAGGCTTATGTCAACTGGGTTCGTGCCTTCATCCGTT
TCCACGGTGTGCGTCACCCGGCAACCTTGGGCAGCAGCGAAGTCGAGGCATTTCTGTCCTGGCTGGCGAA
CGAGCGCAAGGTTTCGGTCTCCACGCATCGTCAGGCATTGGCGGCCTTGCTGTTCTTCTACGGCAAGGTG
CTGTGCACGGATCTGCCCTGGCTTCAGGAGATCGGAAGACCTCGGCCGTCGCGGCGCTTGCCGGTGGTGC
TGACCCCGGATGAAGTGGTTCGCATCCTCGGTTTTCTGGAAGGCGAGCATCGTTTGTTCGCCCAGGACTC
TAGCTATAGTTCTAGTGGTTGGCTACGTATACTCCGGAATATTAATAGATCATGGAGATAATTAAAATGA
TAACCATCTCGCAAATAAATAAGTATTTTACTGTTTTCGTAACAGTTTTGTAATAAAAAAACCTATAAAT
ATTCCGGATTATTCATACCGTCCCACCATCGGGCGCGGATCTCGGTCCGAAAACCATGCATCATCATCAT
CATCACAGCAGCGGCAGAGAAAACTTGTATTTCCAGGGCATCCCCCGGCATGCTCGCCAGATCAACACCC
TCAACCACGGGGAGGTGGTGTGCGCGGTGACCATCAGCAACCCCACGAGACACGTGTACACGGGTGGGAA
GGGCTGCGTCAAGGTCTGGGACATCAGCCACCCAGGCAATAAGAGTCCTGTCTCCCAGCTCGACTGTCTG
AACAGGGATAACTACATCCGTTCCTGCAGATTGCTCCCTGATGGTCGCACCCTAATTGTTGGAGGGGAAG
CCAGTACTTTGTCCATTTGGGACCTGGCGGCTCCAACCCCACGCATCAAGGCAGAGCTGACATCCTCGGC
CCCCGCCTGCTATGCCCTGGCCATCAGCCCCGATTCCAAGGTCTGCTTCTCATGCTGCAGCGACGGCAAC
ATCGCTGTGTGGGATCTGCACAACCAGACCTTGGTGAGGCAATTCCAGGGCCACACAGATGGAGCCAGCT
GTATTGACATTTCTAATGATGGCACCAAGCTCTGGACAGGTGGTTTGGACAACACGGTCAGGTCCTGGGA
CCTGCGCGAGGGGCGGCAGCTGCAGCAGCACGACTTCACCTCCCAGATCTTTTCTCTGGGCTACTGCCCA
ACTGGAGAGTGGCTTGCAGTGGGGATGGAGAACAGCAATGTGGAAGTTTTGCATGTCACCAAGCCAGACA
AATACCAACTACATCTTCATGAGAGCTGTGTGCTGTCGCTCAAGTTTGCCCATTGTGGCAAATGGTTTGT
AAGCACTGGAAAGGACAACCTTCTGAATGCCTGGAGAACACCTTATGGGGCCAGTATATTCCAGTCCAAA
GAATCCTCATCGGTGCTTAGCTGTGACATCTCCGTGGACGACAAATACATTGTCACTGGCTCTGGGGATA
AGAAGGCCACAGTTTATGAAGTTATTTATTGATGACGAAGCTTGTCGAGAAGTACTAGAGGATCATAATC
AGCCATACCACATTTGTAGAGGTTTTACTTGCTTTAAAAAACCTCCCACACCTCCCCCTGAACCTGAAAC
ATAAAATGAATGCAATTGTTGTTGTTAACTTGTTTATTGCAGCTTATAATGGTTACAAATAAAGCAATAG
CATCACAAATTTCACAAATAAAGCATTTTTTTCACTGCATTCTAGTTGTGGTTTGTCCAAACTCATCAAT
GTATCTTATCATGTCTGGATCTGATCACTGATATCGCCTAGGAGATCCGAACCAGATAAGTGAAATCTAG
TTCCAAACTATTTTGTCATTTTTAATTTTCGTATTAGCTTACGACGCTACACCCAGTTCCCATCTATTTT
GTCACTCTTCCCTAAATAATCCTTAAAAACTCCATTTCCACCCCTCCCAGTTCCCAACTATTTTGTCCGC
CCACAGCGGGGCATTTTTCTTCCTGTTATGTTTTTAATCAAACATCCTGCCAACTCCATGTGACAAACCG
TCATCTTCGGCTACTTTTTCTCTGTCACAGAATGAAAATTTTTCTGTCATCTCTTCGTTATTAATGTTTG
TAATTGACTGAATATCAACGCTTATTTGCAGCCTGAATGGCGAATGGG
[124 nt withheld, positions 3199-3322]
C
[91 nt withheld, positions 3324-3414]
A
[49 nt withheld, positions 3416-3464]
CCTTTGACGTTGGAGTCCACGTTCTT
[37 nt withheld, positions 3491-3527]
ACCCTATCTCGGTCTATTCTTTTGATTTATAAGGGATTTTGCCGATTTCGGCCTATTGGTTAAAAAATGA
GCTGATTTAACAAAAATTTAACGCGAATTTTAACAAAATATTAACGCTTACAATTTAGGTGGCACTTTTC
GGGGAAATGTGCGCGGAACCCCTATTTGTTTATTTTTCTAAATACATTCAAATATGTATCCGCTCATGAG
ACAATAACCCTGATAAATGCTTCAATAATATTGAAAAAGGAAGAGTATGAGTATTCAACATTTCCGTGTC
GCCCTTATTCCCTTTTTTGCGGCATTTTGCCTTCCTGTTTTTGCTCACCCAGAAACGCTGGTGAAAGTAA
AAGATGCTGAAGATCAGTTGGGTGCACGAGTGGGTTACATCGAACTGGATCTCAACAGCGGTAAGATCCT
TGAGAGTTTTCGCCCCGAAGAACGTTTTCCAATGATGAGCACTTTTAAAGTTCTGCTATGTGGCGCGGTA
TTATCCCGTATTGACGCCGGGCAAGAGCAACTCGGTCGCCGCATACACTATTCTCAGAATGACTTGGTTG
AGTACTCACCAGTCACAGAAAAGCATCTTACGGATGGCATGACAGTAAGAGAATTATGCAGTGCTGCCAT
AACCATGAGTGATAACACTGCGGCCAACTTACTTCTGACAACGATCGGAGGACCGAAGGAGCTAACCGCT
TTTTTGCACAACATGGGGGATCATGTAACTCGCCTTGATCGTTGGGAACCGGAGCTGAATGAAGCCATAC
CAAACGACGAGCGTGACACCACGATGCCTGTAGCAATGGCAACAACGTTGCGCAAACTATTAACTGGCGA
ACTACTTACTCTAGCTTCCCGGCAACAATTAATAGACTGGATGGAGGCGGATAAAGTTGCAGGACCACTT
CTGCGCTCGGCCCTTCCGGCTGGCTGGTTTATTGCTGATAAATCTGGAGCCGGTGAGCGTGGGTCTCGCG
GTATCATTGCAGCACTGGGGCCAGATGGTAAGCCCTCCCGTATCGTAGTTATCTACACGACGGGGAGTCA
GGCAACTATGGATGAACGAAATAGACAGATCGCTGAGATAGGTGCCTCACTGATTAAGCATTGGTAACTG
TCAGACCAAGTTTACTCATATATACTTTAGATTGATTTAAAACTTCATTTTTAATTTAAAAGGATCTAGG
TGAAGATCCTTTTTGATAATCTCATGACCAAAATCCCTTAACGTGAGTTTTCGTTCCACTGAGCGTCAGA
CCCCGTAGAAAAGATCAAAGGATCTTCTTGAGATCCTTTTTTTCTGCGCGTAATCTGCTGCTTGCAAACA
AAAAAACCACCGCTACCAGCGGTGGTTTGTTTGCCGGATCAAGAGCTACCAACTCTTTTTCCGAAGGTAA
CTGGCTTCAGCAGAGCGCAGATACCAAATACTGTTCTTCTAGTGTAGCCGTAGTTAGGCCACCACTTCAA
GAACTCTGTAGCACCGCCTACATACCTCGCTCTGCTAATCCTGTTACCAGTGGCTGCTGCCAGTGGCGAT
AAGTCGTGTCTTACCGGGTTGGACTCAAGACGATAGTTACCGGATAAGGCGCAGCGGTCGGGCTGAACGG
GGGGTTCGTGCACACAGCCCAGCTTGGAGCGAACGACCTACACCGAACTGAGATACCTACAGCGTGAGCT
ATGAGAAAGCGCCACGCTTCCCGAAGGGAGAAAGGCGGACAGGTATCCGGTAAGCGGCAGGGTCGGAACA
GGAGAGCGCACGAGGGAGCTTCCAGGGGGAAACGCCTGGTATCTTTATAGTCCTGTCGGGTTTCGCCACC
TCTGACTTGAGCGTCGATTTTTGTGATGCTCGTCAGGGGGGCGGAGCCTATGGAAAAACGCCAGCAACGC
GGCCTTTTTACGGTTCCTGGCCTTTTGCTGGCCTTTTGCTCACATGTTCTTTCCTGCGTTATCCCCTGAT
TCTGTGGATAACCGTATTACCGCCTTTGAGTGAGCTGATACCGCTCGCCGCAGCCGAACGACCGAGCGCA
GCGAGTCAGTGAGCGAGGAAGCGGAAGAGCGCCTGATGCGGTATTTTCTCCTTACGCATCTGTGCGGTAT
TTCACA
