>Addgene plasmid #210929 | pFBOH-MHL_TLE4:474-773 | depositor partial sequence | sequence record 411338 | Insert sequence
ATCCCCCGGCATGCTCGCCAGATCAACACCCTCAACCACGGGGAGGTGGTGTGCGCGGTGACCATCAGCA
ACCCCACGAGACACGTGTACACGGGTGGGAAGGGCTGCGTCAAGGTCTGGGACATCAGCCACCCAGGCAA
TAAGAGTCCTGTCTCCCAGCTCGACTGTCTGAACAGGGATAACTACATCCGTTCCTGCAGATTGCTCCCT
GATGGTCGCACCCTAATTGTTGGAGGGGAAGCCAGTACTTTGTCCATTTGGGACCTGGCGGCTCCAACCC
CACGCATCAAGGCAGAGCTGACATCCTCGGCCCCCGCCTGCTATGCCCTGGCCATCAGCCCCGATTCCAA
GGTCTGCTTCTCATGCTGCAGCGACGGCAACATCGCTGTGTGGGATCTGCACAACCAGACCTTGGTGAGG
CAATTCCAGGGCCACACAGATGGAGCCAGCTGTATTGACATTTCTAATGATGGCACCAAGCTCTGGACAG
GTGGTTTGGACAACACGGTCAGGTCCTGGGACCTGCGCGAGGGGCGGCAGCTGCAGCAGCACGACTTCAC
CTCCCAGATCTTTTCTCTGGGCTACTGCCCAACTGGAGAGTGGCTTGCAGTGGGGATGGAGAACAGCAAT
GTGGAAGTTTTGCATGTCACCAAGCCAGACAAATACCAACTACATCTTCATGAGAGCTGTGTGCTGTCGC
TCAAGTTTGCCCATTGTGGCAAATGGTTTGTAAGCACTGGAAAGGACAACCTTCTGAATGCCTGGAGAAC
ACCTTATGGGGCCAGTATATTCCAGTCCAAAGAATCCTCATCGGTGCTTAGCTGTGACATCTCCGTGGAC
GACAAATACATTGTCACTGGCTCTGGGGATAAGAAGGCCACAGTTTATGAAGTTATTTAT
